>Addgene plasmid #48509 | pFUSB4_GATC | depositor full sequence | sequence record 70209 | Full Sequence
ATGTTTTCCCAGTCACGACGTTGTAAAACGACGGCCAGTCTTAAGCGTCTCATGGCCTGACCCCGGACCA
AGTGGTGGCCTATCGCCAGCAACAATGGCGGCAAGCAAGCGCTCGAAACGGTGCAGCGGCTGTTGCCGGT
GCTGTGCCAGGACCATGGCCTGACCCCGGACCAAGTGGTGGCTATCGCCAGCAACATTGGCGGCAAGCAA
GCGCTCGAAACGGTGCAGCGGCTGTTGCCGGTGCTGTGCCAGGACCATGGCCTGACCCCGGACCAAGTGG
TGGCTATCGCCAGCAACGGTGGCGGCAAGCAAGCGCTCGAAACGGTGCAGCGGCTGTTGCCGGTGCTGTG
CCAGGACCATGGCCTGACTCCGGACCAAGTGGTGGCTATCGCCAGCCACGATGGCGGCAAGCAAGCGCTC
GAAACGGTGCAGCGGCTGTTGCCGGTGCTGTGCCAGGACCATGGCCTGACCCCGGACCAAGTGGTGGCTA
TCGAGACGTCTAGACCAGCCAGGACAGAAATGCCTCGACTTCGCTGCTACCCAAGGTTGCCGGGTGACGC
ACACCGTGGAAACGGATGAAGGCACGAACCCAGTGGACATAAGCCTGTTCGGTTCGTAAGCTGTAATGCA
AGTAGCGTATGCGCTCACGCAACTGGTCCAGAACCTTGACCGAACGCAGCGGTGGTAACGGCGCAGTGGC
GGTTTTCATGGCTTGTTATGACTGTTTTTTTGGGGTACAGTCTATGCCTCGGGCATCCAAGCAGCAAGCG
CGTTACGCCGTGGGTCGATGTTTGATGTTATGGAGCAGCAACGATGTTACGCAGCAGGGCAGTCGCCCTA
AAACAAAGTTAAACATTATGAGGGAAGCGGTGATCGCCGAAGTATCGACTCAACTATCAGAGGTAGTTGG
CGTCATCGAGCGCCATCTCGAACCGACGTTGCTGGCCGTACATTTGTACGGCTCCGCAGTGGATGGCGGC
CTGAAGCCACACAGTGATATTGATTTGCTGGTTACGGTGACCGTAAGGCTTGATGAAACAACGCGGCGAG
CTTTGATCAACGACCTTTTGGAAACTTCGGCTTCCCCTGGAGAGAGCGAGATTCTCCGCGCTGTAGAAGT
CACCATTGTTGTGCACGACGACATCATTCCGTGGCGTTATCCAGCTAAGCGCGAACTGCAATTTGGAGAA
TGGCAGCGCAATGACATTCTTGCAGGTATCTTCGAGCCAGCCACGATCGACATTGATCTGGCTATCTTGC
TGACAAAAGCAAGAGAACATAGCGTTGCCTTGGTAGGTCCAGCGGCGGAGGAACTCTTTGATCCGGTTCC
TGAACAGGATCTATTTGAGGCGCTAAATGAAACCTTAACGCTATGGAACTCGCCGCCCGACTGGGCTGGC
GATGAGCGAAATGTAGTGCTTACGTTGTCCCGCATTTGGTACAGCGCAGTAACCGGCAAAATCGCGCCGA
AGGATGTCGCTGCCGACTGGGCAATGGAGCGCCTGCCGGCCCAGTATCAGCCCGTCATACTTGAAGCTAG
ACAGGCTTATCTTGGACAAGAAGAAGATCGCTTGGCCTCGCGCGCAGATCAGTTGGAAGAATTTGTCCAC
TACGTGAAAGGCGAGATCACCAAGGTAGTCGGCAAATAACCCTCGAGCCACCCATGACCAAAATCCCTTA
ACGTGAGTTACGCGTCGTTCCACTGAGCGTCAGACCCCGTAGAAAAGATCAAAGGATCTTCTTGAGATCC
TTTTTTTCTGCGCGTAATCTGCTGCTTGCAAACAAAAAAACCACCGCTACCAGCGGTGGTTTGTTTGCCG
GATCAAGAGCTACCAACTCTTTTTCCGAAGGTAACTGGCTTCAGCAGAGCGCAGATACCAAATACTGTCC
TTCTAGTGTAGCCGTAGTTAGGCCACCACTTCAAGAACTCTGTAGCACCGCCTACATACCTCGCTCTGCT
AATCCTGTTACCAGTGGCTGCTGCCAGTGGCGATAAGTCGTGTCTTACCGGGTTGGACTCAAGACGATAG
TTACCGGATAAGGCGCAGCGGTCGGGCTGAACGGGGGGTTCGTGCACACAGCCCAGCTTGGAGCGAACGA
CCTACACCGAACTGAGATACCTACAGCGTGAGCATTGAGAAAGCGCCACGCTTCCCGAAGGGAGAAAGGC
GGACAGGTATCCGGTAAGCGGCAGGGTCGGAACAGGAGAGCGCACGAGGGAGCTTCCAGGGGGAAACGCC
TGGTATCTTTATAGTCCTGTCGGGTTTCGCCACCTCTGACTTGAGCGTCGATTTTTGTGATGCTCGTCAG
GGGGGCGGAGCCTATGGAAAAACGCCAGCAACGCGGCCTTTTTACGGTTCCTGGCCTTTTGCTGGCCTTT
TGCTCACATGTTCTTTCCTGCGTTATCCCCTGATTCTGTGGATAACCGTATTACCGCCTTTGAGTGAGCT
GATACCGCTCGCCGCAGCCGAACGACCGAGCGCAGCGAGTCAGTGAGCGAGGAAGCGGAAGAGCGCCCAA
TACGCAAACCGCCTCTCCCCGCGCGTTGGCCGATTCATTAATGCAGCTGGCACGACAGGTTTCCCGACTG
GAAAGCGGGCAGTGAGCGCAACGCAATTAATACGCGTACCGCTAGCCAGGAAGAGTTTGTAGAAACGCAA
AAAGGCCATCCGTCAGGATGGCCTTCTGCTTAGTTTGATGCCTGGCAGTTTATGGCGGGCGTCCTGCCCG
CCACCCTCCGGGCCGTTGCTTCACAACGTTCAAATCCGCTCCCGGCGGATTTGTCCTACTCAGGAGAGCG
TTCACCGACAAACAACAGATAAAACGAAAGGCCCAGTCTTCCGACTGAGCCTTTCGTTTTATTTGATGCC
TGGCAGTTCCCTACTCTCGCGTTAACGCTAGCATGG
Features (pLannotate 1.2.2; 8 found; start..end, strand, type, name):
      3..39      -  CDS            lacZα (fragment): LacZα fragment of β-galactosidase; lacZ fragment
    596..619     +  promoter       Pc promoter (fragment): intI1 (promoter lies within the coding sequence); class 1 integron promoter
    795..851     +  CDS            GmR (fragment): gentamycin acetyltransferase; aacC1; confers resistance to gentamycin
    858..1649    +  CDS            SmR: aminoglycoside adenylyltransferase (Murphy, 1985); aadA; confers resistance to spectinomycin and streptomycin
   1742..2330    +  rep_origin     ori: high-copy-number ColE1/pMB1/pBR322/pUC origin of replication
   2513..2605    +  CDS            lacI (fragment): lac repressor; lacI; The lac repressor binds to the lac operator to inhibit transcription in E. coli. This inhibition can be relieved by adding lactose or isopropyl-β-D-thiogalactopyranoside (IPTG).
   2660..2687    -  terminator     rrnB T2 terminator: transcription terminator T2 from the E. coli rrnB gene
   2819..2862    +  terminator     rrnB T1 terminator: Escherichia coli rrnB; transcription terminator T1 from the E. coli rrnB gene
