[The description below was written by a language model from this plasmid's Addgene catalogue record and pLannotate feature annotations shown in this document.]
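Description:
pFUSB4_GATC is a small (about 2.9 kb) Golden Gate TALEN assembly intermediate built on the pFUS_B4 array backbone. It carries a pre-assembled block of four synthetic TALE repeat modules with the repeat-variable diresidues NN, NI, NG and HD. Under the standard TALE code these recognise G, A, T and C respectively, which explains the "GATC" in the name. The repository lists the vector type as mammalian expression/TALEN. However, the annotated features show no eukaryotic promoter, nuclease domain or polyadenylation signal, so the plasmid is best read as a bacterial cloning intermediate rather than a stand-alone expression construct. The depositor notes only that it was made by Golden Gate cloning.

Propagation in E. coli relies on a high-copy ColE1/pUC-type origin. Selection uses the aadA (SmR) aminoglycoside adenylyltransferase gene, which confers spectinomycin and streptomycin resistance. This gene sits downstream of a fragment of the class 1 integron Pc promoter and a remnant of a gentamicin acetyltransferase gene. Other annotated elements are short lacZα and lacI fragments, likely vestiges of the backbone's lac region; a lacZα screening cassette displaced by the repeat array would fit this, though the record does not say so. The rrnB T1 and T2 transcription terminators are also present. The automated annotation does not label the TALE repeats themselves; they presumably lie in the unannotated stretch of the sequence.

The associated work describes a simplified 15-RVD GoldyTALEN design for in vivo genome engineering. In that context, a pre-made four-repeat module such as this one would serve as a library component. It would be combined with other repeat arrays in a final Golden Gate step to assemble a full TALEN in a destination expression backbone, reducing the number of assembly reactions needed.
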