Addgene plasmid #48509: pFUSB4_GATC
Depositing lab: Stephen Ekker. Depositing organization: Mayo Foundation for Medical Education and Research. Publication: High Efficiency In Vivo Genome Engineering with a Simplified 15-RVD GoldyTALEN Design. Ma AC, Lee HB, Clark KJ, Ekker SC. PLoS One. 2013 May 29;8(5):e65259. doi: 10.1371/journal.pone.0065259. Print 2013. PubMed 23734242.
Backbone
  Vector backbone: pFUS_B4
  Vector type: Mammalian Expression, TALEN
Growth in bacteria
  Bacterial resistance: Spectinomycin, 50 μg/mL
  Growth temperature: 37°C
  Growth strain: Top10
  Copy number: Unknown
Gene/Insert
  Gene/Insert name: RVD sequence: NN NI NG HD
  Species: Synthetic
  Cloning method: Unknown
  Sequencing primers: 5′ ttgatgcctggcagttccct; 3′ cgaaccgaacaggcttatgt
Terms and licenses: Academic/Nonprofit Terms; Industry Terms: Not Available to Industry
Depositor comments: Plasmid was created using Golden Gate cloning.
How to cite: pFUSB4_GATC was a gift from Stephen Ekker (Addgene plasmid # 48509 ; http://n2t.net/addgene:48509 ; RRID:Addgene_48509)
