>Addgene plasmid #48509 | pFUSB4_GATC | addgene partial sequence | sequence record 70932 | pCR8_F1 5'-ttgatgcctggcagttccct-3'
GTCACGACGTTGTAAAACGACGGCCAGTCTTAAGCGTCTCATGGCCTGACCCCGGACCAAGTGGTGGCTA
TCGCCAGCAACAATGGCGGCAAGCAAGCGCTCGAAACGGTGCAGCGGCTGTTGCCGGTGCTGTGCCAGGA
CCATGGCCTGACCCCGGACCAAGTGGTGGCTATCGCCAGCAACATTGGCGGCAAGCAAGCGCTCGAAACG
GTGCAGCGGCTGTTGCCGGTGCTGTGCCAGGACCATGGCCTGACCCCGGACCAAGTGGTGGCTATCGCCA
GCAACGGTGGCGGCAAGCAAGCGCTCGAAACGGTGCAGCGGCTGTTGCCGGTGCTGTGCCAGGACCATGG
CCTGACTCCGGACCAAGTGGTGGCTATCGCCAGCCACGATGGCGGCAAGCAAGCGCTCGAAACGGTGCAG
CGGCTGTTGCCGGTGCTGTGCCAGGACCATGGCCTGACCCCGGACCAAGTGGTGGCTATCGAGACGTCTA
GACCAGCCAGGACAGAAATGCCTCGACTTCGCTGCTACCCAAGGTTGCCGGGTGACGCACACCGTGGAAA
CGGATGAAGGCACGAACCCAGTGGACATAAGCCTGTTCGGTTCGTAAGCTGTAATGCAAGTAGCGTATGC
GCTCACGCAACTGGTCCAGAACCTTGACCGAACGCAGCGGTGGTAACGGCGCAGTGGCGGTTTTCATGGC
TTGTTATGACTGTTTTTTTGGGGTACAGTCTATGCCTCGGGCATCCAAGCAGCAAGCGCGTTACGCCGTG
GGTCGATGTTTGATGTTATGGAGCAGCAACGATGTTACGCAGCAGGGCAGTCGCCCTAAAACAAAGTTAA
ACATTATGAGGGAAGCGGTGATCGCCGAAGTATCGACTCAACTATCAGAGGTAGTTGGCGTCATCGAGCG
CCATCTCGAACCGACGTTGCTGGCCGTACATTTGTACGGCTCCGCAGTGG
